Addgene plasmid #227617: pcDNA3.1-SLC25A46[R340C]-P2A-Electra1 (pAH12)
Purpose: Overexpression of SLC25A46 with R340C mutation in mammalian cell lines
Depositing lab: Luke Chao. Depositing organization: Massachusetts General Hospital. Publication: Identification of SLC25A46 interaction interfaces with mitochondrial membrane fusogens Opa1 and Mfn2. Boopathy S, Luce BE, Lugo CM, Hakim P, McDonald J, Kim HL, Ponce J, Ueberheide BM, Chao LH. J Biol Chem. 2024 Aug 31:107740. doi: 10.1016/j.jbc.2024.107740. PubMed 39222684.
Backbone
  Vector backbone: pcDNA3.1(+)
  Vector type: Mammalian Expression
Growth in bacteria
  Bacterial resistance: Ampicillin, 100 μg/mL
  Growth temperature: 37°C
  Growth strain: DH5alpha
  Copy number: High Copy
Gene/Insert
  Gene/Insert name: SLC25A46
  Species: H. sapiens (human)
  Mutation: R340C
  Entrez Gene: SLC25A46 (a.k.a. HMSN6B, PCH1E)
  Promoter: CMV, T7
  Tag / fusion protein: P2A-mElectra1 (C terminal on insert)
  Cloning method: Gibson Cloning
Terms and licenses: Academic/Nonprofit Terms; Industry Terms: Not Available to Industry
How to cite: pcDNA3.1-SLC25A46[R340C]-P2A-Electra1 (pAH12) was a gift from Luke Chao (Addgene plasmid # 227617 ; http://n2t.net/addgene:227617 ; RRID:Addgene_227617)
