[The description below was written by a language model from this plasmid's Addgene catalogue record and pLannotate feature annotations shown in this document.]
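Description:
pcDNA3.1-SLC25A46[R340C]-P2A-Electra1 (pAH12) is a mammalian expression plasmid of about 7.4 kb built on the pcDNA3.1(+) backbone for overexpressing a mutant form of human SLC25A46, a mitochondrial solute carrier family protein implicated in mitochondrial dynamics. It is propagated in E. coli as a high-copy plasmid through a ColE1/pUC-type origin and selected with ampicillin via the β-lactamase gene. The backbone also carries an f1 origin for single-stranded DNA production and an SV40 promoter-driven neomycin phosphotransferase cassette with an SV40 polyadenylation signal, which can support G418 selection of transfected mammalian cells.

The expression cassette uses the CMV immediate early enhancer and promoter, followed by a T7 promoter that allows in vitro transcription, and ends at the bovine growth hormone polyadenylation signal. The open reading frame encodes SLC25A46 with the R340C substitution, joined at its C terminus to a P2A self-cleaving peptide and the fluorescent protein mElectra1. Ribosomal skipping at P2A yields the carrier and the fluorescent reporter as separate polypeptides from one transcript, so fluorescence marks transfected cells without leaving a bulky fusion on SLC25A46, apart from the short residual 2A peptide. The automated annotation labels the reporter coding region as mRuby3, which probably reflects sequence similarity rather than identity, since the catalogue entry names it as mElectra1. Short hits annotated as HIV-1 LTR, ble and lacI fragments appear to be backbone remnants rather than functional elements.

The stated purpose is overexpression of the R340C mutant in mammalian cell lines, in the context of work on SLC25A46 interactions with the mitochondrial fusion proteins Opa1 and Mfn2.
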