Features (pLannotate 1.2.2; 21 found; start..end, strand, type, name):
     28..80      -  misc_feature   bom (fragment): basis of mobility region from pBR322
    235..614     +  enhancer       CMV enhancer: human cytomegalovirus immediate early enhancer
    615..818     +  promoter       CMV promoter: human cytomegalovirus (CMV) immediate early promoter
    814..847     +  LTR            5' LTR (truncated) (fragment): truncated 5' long terminal repeat (LTR) from HIV-1
    863..881     +  promoter       T7 promoter: promoter for bacteriophage T7 RNA polymerase
    907..2160    +  CDS            SLC25A46: S2546_HUMAN - Also known as TB1. Experimental evidence at protein level: Swiss-Prot protein existence level 1. May play a role in mitochondrial dynamics by controlling mitochondrial membrane fission. From Homo sapiens (Human).
   2239..2949    +  CDS            mRuby3: monomeric red fluorescent protein derived from mRuby2, with improved brightness and photostability (Bajar et al., 2016)
   2990..3214    +  polyA_signal   bGH poly(A) signal: bovine growth hormone polyadenylation signal
   3218..3239    +  promoter       SV40 promoter (fragment): SV40 enhancer and early promoter
   3260..3688    +  rep_origin     f1 ori (sequence partly withheld): f1 bacteriophage origin of replication; arrow indicates direction of (+) strand synthesis
   3702..4031    +  promoter       SV40 promoter: SV40 enhancer and early promoter
   4098..4889    +  CDS            neo: KKA2_KLEPN - Also known as kan, nptII. Experimental evidence at protein level: Swiss-Prot protein existence level 1. Resistance to kanamycin, neomycin, paromomycin, ribostamycin, butirosin and gentamicin B. From Klebsiella pneumoniae.
   4913..5071    +  CDS            ble (fragment): BLE_KLEPN - Experimental evidence at protein level: Swiss-Prot protein existence level 1. Binding protein with a strong affinity to the bleomycin family of antibiotics. Binds to CL990; an antimitotic-antibiotic compound. From Klebsiella pneumoniae.
   5066..5187    +  polyA_signal   SV40 poly(A) signal: SV40 polyadenylation signal
   5260..5276    -  protein_bind   lac operator: The lac repressor binds to the lac operator to inhibit transcription in E. coli. This inhibition can be relieved by adding lactose or isopropyl-β-D-thiogalactopyranoside (IPTG). lac repressor encoded by lacI
   5284..5314    -  promoter       lac promoter: promoter for the E. coli lac operon
   5329..5350    -  protein_bind   CAP binding site: CAP binding activates transcription in the presence of cAMP. E. coli catabolite activator protein
   5363..5455    -  CDS            lacI (fragment): lac repressor; lacI; The lac repressor binds to the lac operator to inhibit transcription in E. coli. This inhibition can be relieved by adding lactose or isopropyl-β-D-thiogalactopyranoside (IPTG).
   5638..6226    -  rep_origin     ori: high-copy-number ColE1/pMB1/pBR322/pUC origin of replication
   6397..7257    -  CDS            AmpR: β-lactamase; bla; confers resistance to ampicillin, carbenicillin, and related antibiotics
   7258..7362    -  promoter       AmpR promoter: bla
>Addgene plasmid #227617 | pcDNA3.1-SLC25A46[R340C]-P2A-Electra1 (pAH12) | addgene full sequence | sequence record 452444 | Addgene NGS Result
GACGGATCGGGAGATCTCCCGATCCCCTATGGTGCACTCTCAGTACAATCTGCTCTGATGCCGCATAGTT
AAGCCAGTATCTGCTCCCTGCTTGTGTGTTGGAGGTCGCTGAGTAGTGCGCGAGCAAAATTTAAGCTACA
ACAAGGCAAGGCTTGACCGACAATTGCATGAAGAATCTGCTTAGGGTTAGGCGTTTTGCGCTGCTTCGCG
ATGTACGGGCCAGATATACGCGTTGACATTGATTATTGACTAGTTATTAATAGTAATCAATTACGGGGTC
ATTAGTTCATAGCCCATATATGGAGTTCCGCGTTACATAACTTACGGTAAATGGCCCGCCTGGCTGACCG
CCCAACGACCCCCGCCCATTGACGTCAATAATGACGTATGTTCCCATAGTAACGCCAATAGGGACTTTCC
ATTGACGTCAATGGGTGGAGTATTTACGGTAAACTGCCCACTTGGCAGTACATCAAGTGTATCATATGCC
AAGTACGCCCCCTATTGACGTCAATGACGGTAAATGGCCCGCCTGGCATTATGCCCAGTACATGACCTTA
TGGGACTTTCCTACTTGGCAGTACATCTACGTATTAGTCATCGCTATTACCATGGTGATGCGGTTTTGGC
AGTACATCAATGGGCGTGGATAGCGGTTTGACTCACGGGGATTTCCAAGTCTCCACCCCATTGACGTCAA
TGGGAGTTTGTTTTGGCACCAAAATCAACGGGACTTTCCAAAATGTCGTAACAACTCCGCCCCATTGACG
CAAATGGGCGGTAGGCGTGTACGGTGGGAGGTCTATATAAGCAGAGCTCTCTGGCTAACTAGAGAACCCA
CTGCTTACTGGCTTATCGAAATTAATACGACTCACTATAGGGAGACCCAAGCTGGCTAGCGCCACCATGC
ACCCCCGGAGACCTGACGGCTTCGATGGACTGGGATACAGGGGAGGAGCAAGAGACGAGCAGGGATTCGG
AGGAGCATTTCCAGCACGGAGCTTTTCCACCGGAAGCGACCTGGGACACTGGGTGACCACACCACCTGAT
ATCCCCGGCTCCAGAAACCTGCACTGGGGCGAGAAGTCTCCACCCTACGGCGTGCCTACCACAAGCACCC
CATATGAGGGCCCCACAGAGGAGCCTTTCAGCTCCGGAGGAGGAGGATCTGTGCAGGGACAGTCTAGCGA
GCAGCTGAATAGGTTCGCAGGATTTGGAATCGGACTGGCATCCCTGTTTACAGAGAACGTGCTGGCCCAC
CCTTGCATCGTGCTGAGGCGCCAGTGTCAAGTGAATTACCACGCCCAGCACTATCACCTGACCCCTTTCA
CAGTGATCAACATCATGTACTCTTTTAATAAGACCCAGGGACCAAGGGCCCTGTGGAAGGGAATGGGCAG
CACCTTCATCGTGCAGGGAGTGACACTGGGAGCAGAGGGCATCATCTCCGAGTTTACACCTCTGCCACGC
GAGGTGCTGCACAAGTGGAGCCCAAAGCAGATCGGCGAGCACCTGCTGCTGAAGTCCCTGACCTACGTGG
TGGCCATGCCCTTCTATTCTGCCAGCCTGATCGAGACCGTGCAGAGCGAGATCATCCGGGACAATACAGG
CATCCTGGAGTGCGTGAAGGAGGGCATCGGCAGAGTGATCGGCATGGGCGTGCCACACTCTAAGCGCCTG
CTGCCCCTGCTGAGCCTGATCTTCCCTACCGTGCTGCACGGCGTGCTGCACTACATCATCTCCTCTGTGA
TCCAGAAGTTTGTGCTGCTGATCCTGAAGAGGAAGACCTACAACTCCCACCTGGCCGAGTCCACATCTCC
AGTGCAGTCTATGCTGGACGCCTATTTCCCCGAGCTGATCGCCAATTTTGCCGCCAGCCTGTGCTCCGAT
GTGATCCTGTATCCTCTGGAGACAGTGCTGCACTGCCTGCACATCCAGGGCACCCGCACAATCATCGACA
ACACCGATCTGGGCTACGAGGTGCTGCCAATCAATACACAGTATGAGGGCATGCGGGATTGTATCAACAC
CATCAGACAGGAGGAGGGCGTGTTCGGCTTTTACAAGGGCTTTGGCGCCGTGATCATCCAGTATACCCTG
CACGCCGCCGTGCTGCAGATCACCAAGATCATCTACTCCACACTGCTGCAGAACAATATCGGATCCGGAA
GCGGAGCTACTAACTTCAGCCTGCTGAAGCAGGCTGGAGACGTGGAGGAGAACCCTGGACCTGAATTCAT
GGTGTCTAAGGGCGAAGAGCTGATCGAGGAAAATATGCGTATGAAGGTGGTCATGGAAGGTTCGGTCAAC
GGCCACCAATTCAAATGCACAGGTGAAGGAGAAGGCAGACCGTACGAGGGAGTGCAAACCATGAGGATCA
AAGTCATCGAGGGAGGACCCCTGCCATTTGCCTTTGACATTCTTGCCACGTCGTTCCTGTTCGGCAGCAA
GACCTTTATCAAGTACCCGGCCGACATCCCTGATTTCTTCAAACAGTCCTTTCCTGAGGGCTTTACTTGG
GAAAGAGTTACGAGATACGAAGATGGTGGAGTCGTCACCGTCACGCAGGACACCAGCCTTGAGGATGGGG
GGCTCGTCTACAACGTCAAGGTCAGAGGGGTAAACTTTCCCTCCAATGGTCCCGTGATGCAGAAGAAGAC
CGAGGGTTGGGAGCCTTTCACAGAGATGATGTATCCAGCAAATGGTGGTCTGAGAGGATATACCGACATC
GCACTGAAAGTTGATGGTGATGGCCATCTGCACGCCAACATCGTGACAACTTACAGGTCAAAAAAGACCG
TCGGGGACATCAAGATGCCCGGTGTCCATGCCGTTGATTACCGCCTGGAAAGGGTCGAAGAGAGTGACAA
TGAAACCTACGTAGTGCTAAGAGAAGTGGCAGTTGCCAAATACAGCAACCTTGGTGGTGGCATGGACGAG
CTGTACAAGTAATCTAGAGGGCCCGTTTAAACCCGCTGATCAGCCTCGACTGTGCCTTCTAGTTGCCAGC
CATCTGTTGTTTGCCCCTCCCCCGTGCCTTCCTTGACCCTGGAAGGTGCCACTCCCACTGTCCTTTCCTA
ATAAAATGAGGAAATTGCATCGCATTGTCTGAGTAGGTGTCATTCTATTCTGGGGGGTGGGGTGGGGCAG
GACAGCAAGGGGGAGGATTGGGAAGACAATAGCAGGCATGCTGGGGATGCGGTGGGCTCTATGGCTTCTG
AGGCGGAAAGAACCAGCTGGGGCTCTAGGGGGTATCCCC
[124 nt withheld, positions 3260-3383]
C
[91 nt withheld, positions 3385-3475]
A
[49 nt withheld, positions 3477-3525]
CCTTTGACGTTGGAGTCCACGTTCTTT
[37 nt withheld, positions 3553-3589]
ACCCTATCTCGGTCTATTCTTTTGATTTATAAGGGATTTTGCCGATTTCGGCCTATTGGTTAAAAAATGA
GCTGATTTAACAAAAATTTAACGCGAATTAATTCTGTGGAATGTGTGTCAGTTAGGGTGTGGAAAGTCCC
CAGGCTCCCCAGCAGGCAGAAGTATGCAAAGCATGCATCTCAATTAGTCAGCAACCAGGTGTGGAAAGTC
CCCAGGCTCCCCAGCAGGCAGAAGTATGCAAAGCATGCATCTCAATTAGTCAGCAACCATAGTCCCGCCC
CTAACTCCGCCCATCCCGCCCCTAACTCCGCCCAGTTCCGCCCATTCTCCGCCCCATGGCTGACTAATTT
TTTTTATTTATGCAGAGGCCGAGGCCGCCTCTGCCTCTGAGCTATTCCAGAAGTAGTGAGGAGGCTTTTT
TGGAGGCCTAGGCTTTTGCAAAAAGCTCCCGGGAGCTTGTATATCCATTTTCGGATCTGATCAAGAGACA
GGATGAGGATCGTTTCGCATGATTGAACAAGATGGATTGCACGCAGGTTCTCCGGCCGCTTGGGTGGAGA
GGCTATTCGGCTATGACTGGGCACAACAGACAATCGGCTGCTCTGATGCCGCCGTGTTCCGGCTGTCAGC
GCAGGGGCGCCCGGTTCTTTTTGTCAAGACCGACCTGTCCGGTGCCCTGAATGAACTGCAGGACGAGGCA
GCGCGGCTATCGTGGCTGGCCACGACGGGCGTTCCTTGCGCAGCTGTGCTCGACGTTGTCACTGAAGCGG
GAAGGGACTGGCTGCTATTGGGCGAAGTGCCGGGGCAGGATCTCCTGTCATCTCACCTTGCTCCTGCCGA
GAAAGTATCCATCATGGCTGATGCAATGCGGCGGCTGCATACGCTTGATCCGGCTACCTGCCCATTCGAC
CACCAAGCGAAACATCGCATCGAGCGAGCACGTACTCGGATGGAAGCCGGTCTTGTCGATCAGGATGATC
TGGACGAAGAGCATCAGGGGCTCGCGCCAGCCGAACTGTTCGCCAGGCTCAAGGCGCGCATGCCCGACGG
CGAGGATCTCGTCGTGACCCATGGCGATGCCTGCTTGCCGAATATCATGGTGGAAAATGGCCGCTTTTCT
GGATTCATCGACTGTGGCCGGCTGGGTGTGGCGGACCGCTATCAGGACATAGCGTTGGCTACCCGTGATA
TTGCTGAAGAGCTTGGCGGCGAATGGGCTGACCGCTTCCTCGTGCTTTACGGTATCGCCGCTCCCGATTC
GCAGCGCATCGCCTTCTATCGCCTTCTTGACGAGTTCTTCTGAGCGGGACTCTGGGGTTCGAAATGACCG
ACCAAGCGACGCCCAACCTGCCATCACGAGATTTCGATTCCACCGCCGCCTTCTATGAAAGGTTGGGCTT
CGGAATCGTTTTCCGGGACGCCGGCTGGATGATCCTCCAGCGCGGGGATCTCATGCTGGAGTTCTTCGCC
CACCCCAACTTGTTTATTGCAGCTTATAATGGTTACAAATAAAGCAATAGCATCACAAATTTCACAAATA
AAGCATTTTTTTCACTGCATTCTAGTTGTGGTTTGTCCAAACTCATCAATGTATCTTATCATGTCTGTAT
ACCGTCGACCTCTAGCTAGAGCTTGGCGTAATCATGGTCATAGCTGTTTCCTGTGTGAAATTGTTATCCG
CTCACAATTCCACACAACATACGAGCCGGAAGCATAAAGTGTAAAGCCTGGGGTGCCTAATGAGTGAGCT
AACTCACATTAATTGCGTTGCGCTCACTGCCCGCTTTCCAGTCGGGAAACCTGTCGTGCCAGCTGCATTA
ATGAATCGGCCAACGCGCGGGGAGAGGCGGTTTGCGTATTGGGCGCTCTTCCGCTTCCTCGCTCACTGAC
TCGCTGCGCTCGGTCGTTCGGCTGCGGCGAGCGGTATCAGCTCACTCAAAGGCGGTAATACGGTTATCCA
CAGAATCAGGGGATAACGCAGGAAAGAACATGTGAGCAAAAGGCCAGCAAAAGGCCAGGAACCGTAAAAA
GGCCGCGTTGCTGGCGTTTTTCCATAGGCTCCGCCCCCCTGACGAGCATCACAAAAATCGACGCTCAAGT
CAGAGGTGGCGAAACCCGACAGGACTATAAAGATACCAGGCGTTTCCCCCTGGAAGCTCCCTCGTGCGCT
CTCCTGTTCCGACCCTGCCGCTTACCGGATACCTGTCCGCCTTTCTCCCTTCGGGAAGCGTGGCGCTTTC
TCATAGCTCACGCTGTAGGTATCTCAGTTCGGTGTAGGTCGTTCGCTCCAAGCTGGGCTGTGTGCACGAA
CCCCCCGTTCAGCCCGACCGCTGCGCCTTATCCGGTAACTATCGTCTTGAGTCCAACCCGGTAAGACACG
ACTTATCGCCACTGGCAGCAGCCACTGGTAACAGGATTAGCAGAGCGAGGTATGTAGGCGGTGCTACAGA
GTTCTTGAAGTGGTGGCCTAACTACGGCTACACTAGAAGAACAGTATTTGGTATCTGCGCTCTGCTGAAG
CCAGTTACCTTCGGAAAAAGAGTTGGTAGCTCTTGATCCGGCAAACAAACCACCGCTGGTAGCGGTGGTT
TTTTTGTTTGCAAGCAGCAGATTACGCGCAGAAAAAAAGGATCTCAAGAAGATCCTTTGATCTTTTCTAC
GGGGTCTGACGCTCAGTGGAACGAAAACTCACGTTAAGGGATTTTGGTCATGAGATTATCAAAAAGGATC
TTCACCTAGATCCTTTTAAATTAAAAATGAAGTTTTAAATCAATCTAAAGTATATATGAGTAAACTTGGT
CTGACAGTTACCAATGCTTAATCAGTGAGGCACCTATCTCAGCGATCTGTCTATTTCGTTCATCCATAGT
TGCCTGACTCCCCGTCGTGTAGATAACTACGATACGGGAGGGCTTACCATCTGGCCCCAGTGCTGCAATG
ATACCGCGAGACCCACGCTCACCGGCTCCAGATTTATCAGCAATAAACCAGCCAGCCGGAAGGGCCGAGC
GCAGAAGTGGTCCTGCAACTTTATCCGCCTCCATCCAGTCTATTAATTGTTGCCGGGAAGCTAGAGTAAG
TAGTTCGCCAGTTAATAGTTTGCGCAACGTTGTTGCCATTGCTACAGGCATCGTGGTGTCACGCTCGTCG
TTTGGTATGGCTTCATTCAGCTCCGGTTCCCAACGATCAAGGCGAGTTACATGATCCCCCATGTTGTGCA
AAAAAGCGGTTAGCTCCTTCGGTCCTCCGATCGTTGTCAGAAGTAAGTTGGCCGCAGTGTTATCACTCAT
GGTTATGGCAGCACTGCATAATTCTCTTACTGTCATGCCATCCGTAAGATGCTTTTCTGTGACTGGTGAG
TACTCAACCAAGTCATTCTGAGAATAGTGTATGCGGCGACCGAGTTGCTCTTGCCCGGCGTCAATACGGG
ATAATACCGCGCCACATAGCAGAACTTTAAAAGTGCTCATCATTGGAAAACGTTCTTCGGGGCGAAAACT
CTCAAGGATCTTACCGCTGTTGAGATCCAGTTCGATGTAACCCACTCGTGCACCCAACTGATCTTCAGCA
TCTTTTACTTTCACCAGCGTTTCTGGGTGAGCAAAAACAGGAAGGCAAAATGCCGCAAAAAAGGGAATAA
GGGCGACACGGAAATGTTGAATACTCATACTCTTCCTTTTTCAATATTATTGAAGCATTTATCAGGGTTA
TTGTCTCATGAGCGGATACATATTTGAATGTATTTAGAAAAATAAACAAATAGGGGTTCCGCGCACATTT
CCCCGAAAAGTGCCACCTGACGTC
